Addgene plasmid #212412: pTwist-SARS-CoV-2 Spike-deltaC18 (P.1) Triple RBD
Purpose: Encodes SARS-CoV-2 spike K417T,E484K,N501Y for pseudovirus production
Depositing lab: Alejandro Balazs. Depositing organization: Massachusetts General Hospital. Publication: Ongoing evolution of SARS-CoV-2 drives escape from mRNA vaccine-induced humoral immunity. Roederer AL, Cao Y, Denis KS, Sheehan ML, Li CJ, Lam EC, Gregory DJ, Poznansky MC, Iafrate AJ, Canaday DH, Gravenstein S, Garcia-Beltran WF, Balazs AB. medRxiv [Preprint]. 2024 Mar 7:2024.03.05.24303815. doi: 10.1101/2024.03.05.24303815. PubMed 38496628.
Backbone
  Vector backbone: pTwist-CMV-BetaGlobin-WPRE-Neo
  Backbone manufacturer: Twist
  Vector type: Mammalian Expression
Growth in bacteria
  Bacterial resistance: Ampicillin, 100 μg/mL
  Growth temperature: 37°C
  Growth strain: DH5alpha
  Copy number: High Copy
Gene/Insert
  Gene/Insert name: SARS-CoV-2 Spike K417T,E484K,N501Y
  Species: Severe acute respiratory syndrome coronavirus 2
  Mutation: K417T,E484K,N501Y
  Entrez Gene: S (a.k.a. GU280_gp02, spike glycoprotein)
  Promoter: CAG
  Cloning method: Ligation Independent Cloning
Terms and licenses: Academic/Nonprofit Terms; Industry Terms: Not Available to Industry
Depositor comments: Please visit https://www.medrxiv.org/content/10.1101/2024.03.05.24303815v1 for medRxiv preprint.
How to cite: pTwist-SARS-CoV-2 Spike-deltaC18 (P.1) Triple RBD was a gift from Alejandro Balazs (Addgene plasmid # 212412 ; http://n2t.net/addgene:212412 ; RRID:Addgene_212412)
