[The description below was written by a language model from this plasmid's Addgene catalogue record and pLannotate feature annotations shown in this document.]
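Description:
pTwist-SARS-CoV-2 Spike-deltaC18 (P.1) Triple RBD is a mammalian expression plasmid of about 10.5 kb built on the Twist pTwist-CMV-BetaGlobin-WPRE-Neo backbone. It encodes the SARS-CoV-2 spike glycoprotein carrying K417T, E484K and N501Y, the three receptor-binding-domain substitutions associated with the P.1 lineage. The name indicates an 18-residue deletion of the cytoplasmic tail (deltaC18), and the annotated spike reading frame of 3,765 nt is consistent with a slightly shortened protein. Truncations of this kind are commonly used to improve spike incorporation into pseudotyped particles.

In the sequenced record the spike open reading frame lies downstream of a CMV enhancer, CMV promoter elements and a truncated human β-globin intron. It is followed by a WPRE, which enhances transcript stability and expression, and by an SV40 polyadenylation signal. The catalogue lists the promoter as CAG, but the feature table and the backbone name both point to a CMV enhancer/promoter with a β-globin intron, so the two descriptions do not fully agree. Short β-globin insulator elements and bacterial and T7 terminators flank the expression unit to isolate it from neighbouring transcription. A separate SV40 early promoter–neo–bGH poly(A) cassette allows G418 selection in mammalian cells. In E. coli the plasmid is maintained through a high-copy ColE1/pUC-type origin and selected with ampicillin via AmpR.

The stated purpose is pseudovirus production: the plasmid supplies the envelope protein when co-transfected with packaging and reporter constructs. The associated study concerns escape of evolving SARS-CoV-2 variants from mRNA vaccine-induced antibody responses, so the construct is suited to isolating the effect of these three RBD mutations on neutralization.
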