Features (pLannotate 1.2.2; 21 found; start..end, strand, type, name):
      1..3765    +  CDS            S: SPIKE_SARS2 - Experimental evidence at protein level: Swiss-Prot protein existence level 1. [Spike glycoprotein]: May down-regulate host tetherin (BST2) by lysosomal degradation, thereby counteracting its antiviral activity. From Severe acute respiratory syndrome coronavirus 2 (2019-nCoV) (SARS-CoV-2).
   3839..4427    +  misc_feature   WPRE: woodchuck hepatitis virus posttranscriptional regulatory element
   4480..4601    -  polyA_signal   SV40 poly(A) signal: SV40 polyadenylation signal
   4624..4693    -  CDS            large T antigen (fragment): large T antigen from SV40 (simian virus 40)
   4716..4762    +  terminator     T7 terminator: transcription terminator for bacteriophage T7 RNA polymerase
   4792..4928    +  terminator     rrnG terminator: transcription terminator from the E. coli ribosomal RNA rrnG operon (Albrechtsen et al., 1991)
   4973..5044    +  misc_feature   3' β-globin insulator: insulator downstream of the human β-globin locus (Farrell et al., 2002)
   5089..5285    +  promoter       SV40 promoter: SV40 early promoter
   5299..6090    +  CDS            neo: KKA2_KLEPN - Also known as kan, nptII. Experimental evidence at protein level: Swiss-Prot protein existence level 1. Resistance to kanamycin, neomycin, paromomycin, ribostamycin, butirosin and gentamicin B. From Klebsiella pneumoniae.
   6104..6328    +  polyA_signal   bGH poly(A) signal: bovine growth hormone polyadenylation signal
   6524..7112    -  rep_origin     ori: high-copy-number ColE1/pMB1/pBR322/pUC origin of replication
   7284..7348    -  CDS            bla(M) (fragment): β-lactamase lacking the signal sequence; bla(M); allows cytosolic expression of β-lactamase
   7858..8718    +  CDS            AmpR: β-lactamase; bla; confers resistance to ampicillin, carbenicillin, and related antibiotics
   8731..8867    +  terminator     rrnG terminator: transcription terminator from the E. coli ribosomal RNA rrnG operon (Albrechtsen et al., 1991)
   9019..9090    +  misc_feature   5' β-globin insulator: insulator upstream of the human β-globin locus (Farrell et al., 2002)
   9095..9141    -  terminator     T7 terminator: transcription terminator for bacteriophage T7 RNA polymerase
   9159..9207    -  polyA_signal   poly(A) signal: synthetic polyadenylation signal
   9288..9591    +  enhancer       CMV enhancer: human cytomegalovirus immediate early enhancer
   9664..9681    -  promoter       CMV promoter (fragment): human cytomegalovirus (CMV) immediate early promoter
   9744..9795    +  promoter       CMVd2 promoter: truncated human cytomegalovirus (CMV) immediate early promoter that yields moderately reduced expression relative to the full-length promoter
   9929..10404   +  intron         β-globin intron: internally truncated intron from human β-globin
>Addgene plasmid #212412 | pTwist-SARS-CoV-2 Spike-deltaC18 (P.1) Triple RBD | addgene full sequence | sequence record 431644 | Addgene NGS Result
ATGTTTGTGTTCCTCGTTCTCCTGCCCCTCGTTTCTTCCCAATGCGTGAACCTCACAACTAGAACGCAGC
TCCCACCCGCTTACACGAACTCTTTTACTCGTGGAGTATACTATCCCGATAAAGTCTTTAGGTCCAGTGT
CCTTCATTCTACTCAAGACCTTTTCCTGCCATTCTTCTCAAATGTCACCTGGTTCCATGCTATCCACGTT
TCTGGCACCAACGGAACTAAACGATTTGATAATCCCGTCTTGCCATTTAACGATGGCGTATACTTTGCCT
CAACGGAGAAGTCCAACATTATCCGGGGATGGATATTTGGCACCACCCTGGACTCCAAGACACAGTCTCT
CCTCATTGTGAACAACGCCACCAATGTCGTCATCAAAGTCTGTGAATTTCAATTTTGTAACGATCCCTTT
CTCGGGGTTTATTATCATAAGAATAACAAGTCTTGGATGGAGTCAGAGTTCCGCGTTTACAGTTCCGCTA
ACAACTGTACTTTTGAGTACGTTTCCCAACCATTTCTCATGGATCTTGAAGGGAAGCAAGGCAACTTCAA
GAATCTCCGCGAATTTGTGTTTAAGAATATAGACGGCTACTTCAAAATTTATAGCAAGCATACCCCGATA
AATCTGGTTCGGGATCTCCCTCAAGGCTTCTCCGCGTTGGAACCCCTCGTGGACTTGCCGATTGGCATCA
ACATCACCCGGTTCCAAACCCTTCTTGCCCTTCATCGAAGCTACCTCACGCCTGGCGACAGTAGTAGTGG
TTGGACAGCGGGCGCAGCAGCCTACTATGTGGGATATTTGCAACCACGCACCTTTCTTCTCAAATATAAC
GAAAACGGAACAATTACCGATGCCGTAGACTGTGCCCTCGATCCCCTGTCCGAAACTAAATGCACACTCA
AGTCCTTCACAGTTGAGAAAGGCATATACCAAACCAGTAACTTCCGCGTCCAACCCACCGAATCCATTGT
TCGATTCCCTAACATCACCAATTTGTGTCCTTTCGGTGAAGTATTTAATGCCACTCGATTTGCATCAGTT
TATGCCTGGAATCGCAAGCGAATATCAAATTGTGTTGCAGATTATAGTGTCCTGTATAATAGCGCATCAT
TCAGCACTTTTAAGTGTTATGGGGTCAGCCCTACGAAATTGAATGACTTGTGTTTTACCAACGTTTACGC
AGATTCTTTCGTCATACGCGGCGACGAAGTCCGACAGATTGCACCGGGGCAAACCGGAACGATAGCAGAC
TATAATTATAAGTTGCCGGATGACTTCACCGGCTGCGTTATAGCATGGAACTCCAATAATCTCGATTCAA
AAGTCGGCGGCAACTATAATTATCTTTACCGCCTGTTTCGCAAGTCAAATCTGAAGCCCTTTGAACGTGA
CATCTCCACCGAAATTTATCAAGCTGGCAGCACCCCATGTAATGGAGTGAAAGGGTTTAACTGTTATTTT
CCCCTTCAATCATACGGATTTCAACCAACATATGGGGTGGGCTATCAACCATATCGGGTGGTAGTCTTGA
GCTTTGAGCTGCTCCACGCACCGGCTACAGTTTGCGGACCGAAGAAAAGCACTAACCTGGTGAAGAATAA
ATGTGTGAACTTCAACTTTAATGGGCTCACCGGAACAGGGGTGCTGACAGAATCAAACAAGAAATTTCTC
CCTTTTCAACAATTTGGTAGAGACATTGCCGATACCACAGATGCCGTCCGCGATCCGCAAACACTGGAAA
TCCTCGATATAACACCCTGTAGCTTCGGCGGGGTCAGCGTGATAACTCCCGGAACGAACACATCCAACCA
AGTGGCTGTCCTGTATCAAGATGTCAACTGTACCGAAGTCCCTGTGGCGATACACGCCGACCAACTGACA
CCCACCTGGAGAGTCTACTCAACAGGTTCCAATGTCTTTCAAACTAGAGCGGGTTGTCTCATTGGCGCTG
AGCATGTCAATAATTCATACGAATGTGATATTCCTATTGGGGCAGGAATCTGTGCGTCTTATCAAACTCA
AACGAACTCACCACGGCGCGCTCGCTCAGTAGCCAGCCAGTCCATAATCGCCTATACCATGAGTCTCGGG
GCTGAGAACTCCGTGGCTTATTCAAACAATTCCATCGCAATCCCAACTAACTTTACCATTAGCGTTACCA
CGGAAATCTTGCCCGTCAGCATGACTAAGACGAGCGTAGACTGTACGATGTATATCTGTGGGGATTCCAC
CGAGTGTAGCAACCTCTTGCTTCAATACGGGTCTTTCTGTACTCAACTCAACCGAGCATTGACCGGAATT
GCGGTCGAACAAGACAAGAATACCCAAGAGGTGTTCGCACAAGTAAAGCAAATATACAAAACGCCGCCAA
TCAAAGATTTTGGCGGGTTTAATTTTAGCCAAATACTGCCAGACCCATCTAAGCCTTCAAAACGCAGCTT
TATCGAGGATCTGCTGTTCAACAAAGTTACGTTGGCTGACGCGGGTTTCATTAAGCAGTATGGGGATTGT
TTGGGAGACATTGCGGCCCGCGACCTTATCTGTGCTCAAAAATTCAATGGGTTGACAGTTCTGCCCCCTC
TGCTCACTGATGAGATGATTGCACAGTATACATCAGCATTGTTGGCAGGAACCATTACATCCGGCTGGAC
TTTTGGCGCGGGTGCGGCCCTTCAAATACCTTTCGCTATGCAAATGGCTTACAGATTCAATGGGATTGGT
GTCACGCAAAATGTATTGTATGAAAATCAGAAGCTGATCGCTAATCAATTTAACAGCGCGATTGGCAAGA
TCCAAGATTCACTGTCAAGCACAGCGTCCGCCCTCGGCAAACTCCAAGATGTTGTGAATCAAAACGCCCA
GGCCCTGAATACCCTCGTGAAGCAACTGAGTTCTAACTTCGGCGCAATCTCCAGCGTCCTCAACGACATA
TTGTCCAGACTTGATAAGGTGGAAGCCGAGGTGCAAATTGATCGGCTCATCACAGGCAGGCTCCAGTCAC
TCCAAACTTATGTGACACAACAGTTGATCCGGGCTGCTGAGATACGAGCAAGCGCCAACCTGGCCGCCAC
TAAAATGTCAGAGTGCGTGCTCGGGCAGTCCAAACGGGTTGACTTTTGTGGCAAGGGCTATCACTTGATG
TCCTTCCCCCAATCCGCCCCACATGGAGTGGTCTTTCTCCACGTCACTTATGTCCCTGCTCAAGAGAAGA
ACTTTACGACAGCTCCAGCAATCTGTCACGATGGCAAAGCGCACTTTCCCAGGGAAGGCGTTTTCGTCAG
TAATGGCACGCATTGGTTTGTGACCCAAAGGAATTTCTATGAACCCCAAATCATAACCACTGACAATACA
TTTGTCTCAGGCAACTGTGATGTGGTCATTGGGATCGTGAACAACACGGTATATGATCCCCTGCAACCCG
AGTTGGATAGCTTCAAAGAGGAATTGGATAAATACTTTAAGAATCATACTTCACCCGATGTTGATCTCGG
GGACATATCAGGAATAAATGCAAGTGTCGTCAACATTCAGAAAGAGATTGATCGCCTTAATGAGGTCGCC
AAGAACTTGAATGAATCTTTGATCGACTTGCAAGAACTGGGCAAATACGAACAATATATTAAATGGCCCT
GGTACATTTGGTTGGGCTTTATCGCCGGACTTATAGCTATCGTTATGGTCACAATTATGTTGTGCTGTAT
GACTAGCTGTTGTTCCTGCTTGAAAGGATGTTGCAGTTGCGGATCTTGTTGTAAATAAAGGATCCTCTAG
AAGTTGTCTCCTCCTGCACTGACTGACTGATACAATCGATTTCTGGATCCGCAGGCCTAATCAACCTCTG
GATTACAAAATTTGTGAAAGATTGACTGGTATTCTTAACTATGTTGCTCCTTTTACGCTATGTGGATACG
CTGCTTTAATGCCTTTGTATCATGCTATTGCTTCCCGTATGGCTTTCATTTTCTCCTCCTTGTATAAATC
CTGGTTGCTGTCTCTTTATGAGGAGTTGTGGCCCGTTGTCAGGCAACGTGGCGTGGTGTGCACTGTGTTT
GCTGACGCAACCCCCACTGGTTGGGGCATTGCCACCACCTGTCAGCTCCTTTCCGGGACTTTCGCTTTCC
CCCTCCCTATTGCCACGGCGGAACTCATCGCCGCCTGCCTTGCCCGCTGCTGGACAGGGGCTCGGCTGTT
GGGCACTGACAATTCCGTGGTGTTGTCGGGGAAGCTGACGTCCTTTCCATGGCTGCTCGCCTGTGTTGCC
ACCTGGATTCTGCGCGGGACGTCCTTCTGCTACGTCCCTTCGGCCCTCAATCCAGCGGACCTTCCTTCCC
GCGGCCTGCTGCCGGCTCTGCGGCCTCTTCCGCGTCTTCGCCTTCGCCCTCAGACGAGTCGGATCTCCCT
TTGGGCCGCCTCCCCGCCTGTCTAGCTTGACTGACTGAGATACAGCGTACCTTCAGCTCACAGACATGAT
AAGATACATTGATGAGTTTGGACAAACCACAACTAGAATGCAGTGAAAAAAATGCTTTATTTGTGAAATT
TGTGATGCTATTGCTTTATTTGTAACCATTATAAGCTGCAATAAACAAGTTAACAACAACAATTGCATTC
ATTTTATGTTTCAGGTTCAGGGGGAGGTGTGGGAGGTTTTTTAAAGCAAGTAAAACCTCTACAAATGTGG
TATTGGCCCATCTCTATCGGTATCGTAGCATAACCCCTTGGGGCCTCTAAACGGGTCTTGAGGGGTTTTT
TGTGCCCCTCGGGCCGGATTGCTATCTACCGGCATTGGCGCAGAAAAAAATGCCTGATGCGACGCTGCGC
GTCTTATACTCCCACATATGCCAGATTCAGCAACGGATACGGCTTCCCCAACTTGCCCACTTCCATACGT
GTCCTCCTTACCAGAAATTTATCCTTAAGGTCGTCAGCTATCCTGCAGGCGATCTCTCGATTTCGATCAA
GACATTCCTTTAATGGTCTTTTCTGGACACCACTAGGGGTCAGAAGTAGTTCATCAAACTTTCTTCCCTC
CCTAATCTCATTGGTTACCTTGGGCTATCGAAACTTAATTAAGCGATCTGCATCTCAATTAGTCAGCAAC
CATAGTCCCGCCCCTAACTCCGCCCATCCCGCCCCTAACTCCGCCCAGTTCCGCCCATTCTCCGCCCCAT
CGCTGACTAATTTTTTTTATTTATGCAGAGGCCGAGGCCGCCTCGGCCTCTGAGCTATTCCAGAAGTAGT
GAGGAGGCTTTTTTGGAGGCCTAGGCTTTTGCAAAGGAGGTAGCCAACATGATTGAACAAGATGGATTGC
ACGCAGGTTCTCCCGCCGCTTGGGTGGAGAGGCTATTCGGCTATGACTGGGCACAACAGACAATCGGCTG
CTCTGATGCCGCCGTGTTCCGGCTGTCAGCGCAGGGGCGCCCGGTTCTTTTTGTCAAGACCGACCTGTCC
GGTGCCCTGAATGAACTCCAGGACGAGGCAGCGCGGCTATCGTGGCTGGCCACGACGGGCGTTCCTTGCG
CAGCTGTGCTCGACGTTGTCACTGAAGCGGGAAGGGACTGGCTGCTATTGGGCGAAGTGCCGGGGCAGGA
TCTCCTGTCATCTCACCTTGCTCCTGCCGAGAAAGTATCCATCATGGCTGATGCAATGCGGCGGCTGCAT
ACGCTTGATCCGGCTACCTGCCCATTCGACCACCAAGCGAAACATCGCATCGAGCGAGCACGTACTCGGA
TGGAAGCCGGTCTTGTCGATCAGGATGATCTGGACGAAGAGCATCAGGGGCTCGCGCCAGCCGAACTGTT
CGCCAGGCTCAAGGCGCGGATGCCCGACGGCGAGGATCTCGTCGTGACCCACGGCGATGCCTGCTTGCCG
AATATCATGGTGGAAAATGGCCGCTTTTCTGGATTCATCGACTGTGGCCGGCTGGGTGTGGCGGACCGCT
ATCAGGACATAGCGTTGGCTACCCGTGATATTGCTGAAGAGCTTGGCGGCGAATGGGCTGACCGCTTCCT
CGTGCTTTACGGTATCGCCGCTCCCGATTCGCAGCGCATCGCCTTCTATCGCCTTCTTGACGAGTTCTTC
TAGTATGTAAGCCCTGTGCCTTCTAGTTGCCAGCCATCTGTTGTTTGCCCCTCCCCCGTGCCTTCCTTGA
CCCTGGAAGGTGCCACTCCCACTGTCCTTTCCTAATAAAATGAGGAAATTGCATCGCATTGTCTGAGTAG
GTGTCATTCTATTCTGGGGGGTGGGGTGGGGCAGGACAGCAAGGGGGAGGATTGGGAAGACAATAGCAGG
CATGCTGGGGATGCGGTGGGCTCTATGGTTAATTAACCAGTCAAGTCAGCTACTTGGCGAGATCGACTTG
TCTGGGTTTCGACTACGCTCAGAATTGCGTCAGTCAAGTTCGATCTGGTCCTTGCTATTGCACCCGTTCT
CCGATTACGAGTTTCATTTAAATCATGTGAGCAAAAGGCCAGCAAAAGGCCAGGAACCGTAAAAAGGCCG
CGTTGCTGGCGTTTTTCCATAGGCTCCGCCCCCCTGACGAGCATCACAAAAATCGACGCTCAAGTCAGAG
GTGGCGAAACCCGACAGGACTATAAAGATACCAGGCGTTTCCCCCTGGAAGCTCCCTCGTGCGCTCTCCT
GTTCCGACCCTGCCGCTTACCGGATACCTGTCCGCCTTTCTCCCTTCGGGAAGCGTGGCGCTTTCTCATA
GCTCACGCTGTAGGTATCTCAGTTCGGTGTAGGTCGTTCGCTCCAAGCTGGGCTGTGTGCACGAACCCCC
CGTTCAGCCCGACCGCTGCGCCTTATCCGGTAACTATCGTCTTGAGTCCAACCCGGTAAGACACGACTTA
TCGCCACTGGCAGCAGCCACTGGTAACAGGATTAGCAGAGCGAGGTATGTAGGCGGTGCTACAGAGTTCT
TGAAGTGGTGGCCTAACTACGGCTACACTAGAAGAACAGTATTTGGTATCTGCGCTCTGCTGAAGCCAGT
TACCTTCGGAAAAAGAGTTGGTAGCTCTTGATCCGGCAAACAAACCACCGCTGGTAGCGGTGGTTTTTTT
GTTTGCAAGCAGCAGATTACGCGCAGAAAAAAAGGATCTCAAGAAGATCCTTTGATCTTTTCTACGGGGT
CTGACGCTCAGTGGAACGAAAACTCACGTTAAGGGATTTTGGTCATGAGATTATCAAAAAGGATCTTCAC
CTAGATCCTTTTAAATTAAAAATGAAGTTTTAAATCAATCTAAAGTATATATGAGTAAACTTGGTCTGAC
AGTTACCAATGCTTAATCAGTGAGGCACCTATCTCAGCGATCTGTCTATTTCGTTCATCCATAGTTGCAT
TTAAATTTCCGAACTCTCCAAGGCCCTCGTCGGAAAATCTTCAAACCTTTCGTCCGATCCATCTTGCAGG
CTACCTCTCGAACGAACTATCGCAAGTCTCTTGGCCGGCCTTGCGCCTTGGCTATTGCTTGGCAGCGCCT
ATCGCCAGGTATTACTCCAATCCCGAATATCCGAGATCGGGATCACCCGAGAGAAGTTCAACCTACATCC
TCAATCCCGATCTATCCGAGATCCGAGGAATATCGAAATCGGGGCGCGCCTGGTGTACCGAGAACGATCC
TCTCAGTGCGAGTCTCGACGATCCATATCGTTGCTTGGCAGTCAGCCAGTCGGAATCCAGCTTGGGACCC
AGGAAGTCCAATCGTCAGATATTGTACTCAAGCCTGGTCACGGCAGCGTACCGATCTGTTTAAACCTAGA
TATTGATAGTCTGATCGGTCAACGTATAATCGAGTCCTAGCTTTTGCAAACATCTATCAAGAGACAGGAT
CAGCAGGAGGCTTTCGCATGAGTATTCAACATTTCCGTGTCGCCCTTATTCCCTTTTTTGCGGCATTTTG
CCTTCCTGTTTTTGCTCACCCAGAAACGCTGGTGAAAGTAAAAGATGCTGAAGATCAGTTGGGTGCGCGA
GTGGGTTACATCGAACTGGATCTCAACAGCGGTAAGATCCTTGAGAGTTTTCGCCCCGAAGAACGCTTTC
CAATGATGAGCACTTTTAAAGTTCTGCTATGTGGCGCGGTATTATCCCGTATTGACGCCGGGCAAGAGCA
ACTCGGTCGCCGCATACACTATTCTCAGAATGACTTGGTTGAGTATTCACCAGTCACAGAAAAGCATCTT
ACGGATGGCATGACAGTAAGAGAATTATGCAGTGCTGCCATAACCATGAGTGATAACACTGCGGCCAACT
TACTTCTGACAACGATTGGAGGACCGAAGGAGCTAACCGCTTTTTTGCACAACATGGGGGATCATGTAAC
TCGCCTTGATCGTTGGGAACCGGAGCTGAATGAAGCCATACCAAACGACGAGCGTGACACCACGATGCCT
GTAGCAATGGCAACAACCTTGCGTAAACTATTAACTGGCGAACTACTTACTCTAGCTTCCCGGCAACAGT
TGATAGACTGGATGGAGGCGGATAAAGTTGCAGGACCACTTCTGCGCTCGGCCCTTCCGGCTGGCTGGTT
TATTGCTGATAAATCTGGAGCCGGTGAGCGTGGGTCTCGCGGTATCATTGCAGCACTGGGGCCAGATGGT
AAGCCCTCCCGTATCGTAGTTATCTACACGACGGGGAGTCAGGCAACTATGGATGAACGAAATAGACAGA
TCGCTGAGATAGGTGCCTCACTGATTAAGCATTGGTAACCGATTCTAGGTGCATTGGCGCAGAAAAAAAT
GCCTGATGCGACGCTGCGCGTCTTATACTCCCACATATGCCAGATTCAGCAACGGATACGGCTTCCCCAA
CTTGCCCACTTCCATACGTGTCCTCCTTACCAGAAATTTATCCTTAAGATCCCGAATCGTTTAAACTCGA
CTCTGGCTCTATCGAATCTCCGTCGTTTCGAGCTTACGCGAACAGCCGTGGCGCTCATTTGCTCGTCGGG
CATCGAATCTCGTCAGCTATCGTCAGCTTACCTTTTTGGCAGCGATCGCGGCTCCCGACATCTTGGACCA
TTAGCTCCACAGGTATCTTCTTCCCTCTAGTGGTCATAACAGCAGCTTCAGCTACCTCTCAATTCAAAAA
ACCCCTCAAGACCCGTTTAGAGGCCCCAAGGGGTTATGCTATCAATCGTTGCGTTACACACACAAAAAAC
CAACACACATCCATCTTCGATGGATAGCGATTTTATTATCTAACTGCTGATCGAGTGTAGCCAGATCTAG
TAATCAATTACGGGGTCATTAGTTCATAGCCCATATATGGAGTTCCGCGTTACATAACTTACGGTAAATG
GCCCGCCTGGCTGACCGCCCAACGACCCCCGCCCATTGACGTCAATAATGACGTATGTTCCCATAGTAAC
GCCAATAGGGACTTTCCATTGACGTCAATGGGTGGAGTATTTACGGTAAACTGCCCACTTGGCAGTACAT
CAAGTGTATCATATGCCAAGTACGCCCCCTATTGACGTCAATGACGGTAAATGGCCCGCCTGGCATTATG
CCCAGTACATGACCTTATGGGACTTTCCTACTTGGCAGTACATCTACGTATTAGTCATCGCTATTACCAT
GCTGATGCGGTTTTGGCAGTACATCAATGGGCGTGGATAGCGGTTTGACTCACGGGGATTTCCAAGTCTC
CACCCCATTGACGTCAATGGGAGTTTGTTTTGGCACCAAAATCAACGGGACTTTCCAAAATGTCGTAACA
ACTCCGCCCCATTGACGCAAATGGGCGGTAGGCGTGTACGGTGGGAGGTCTATATAAGCAGAGCTGGTTT
AGTGAACCGTCAGATCGCCTGGAGACGCCATCCACGCTGTTTTGACCTCCATAGAAGACACCGGGACCGA
TCCAGCCTCCCCTCGAAGCTTACATGTGGTACCGAGCTCGGATCCTGAGAACTTCAGGGTGAGTCTATGG
GACCCTTGATGTTTTCTTTCCCCTTCTTTTCTATGGTTAAGTTCATGTCATAGGAAGGGGAGAAGTAACA
GGGTACACATATTGACCAAATCAGGGTAATTTTGCATTTGTAATTTTAAAAAATGCTTTCTTCTTTTAAT
ATACTTTTTTGTTTATCTTATTTCTAATACTTTCCCTAATCTCTTTCTTTCAGGGCAATAATGATACAAT
GTATCATGCCTCTTTGCACCATTCTAAAGAATAACAGTGATAATTTCTGGGTTAAGGCAATAGCAATATT
TCTGCATATAAATATTTCTGCATATAAATTGTAACTGATGTAAGAGGTTTCATATTGCTAATAGCAGCTA
CAATCCAGCTACCATTCTGCTTTTATTTTATGGTTGGGATAAGGCTGGATTATTCTGAGTCCAAGCTAGG
CCCTTTTGCTAATCATGTTCATACCTCTTATCTTCCTCCCACAGCTCCTGGGCAACGTGCTGGTCTGTGT
GCTGGCCCATCACTTTGGCAAAGGCGGCCGCC
